Addgene plasmid #187074: pCDNA5/FRT/TO_Vimentin-HaloTag7_T2A_mEGFP
Purpose: Expression of HaloTag7 located at the intermediate filaments of mammalian cells
Depositing lab: Kai Johnsson. Depositing organization: Max Planck Institute for Medical Research. Publication: Exchangeable HaloTag Ligands for Super-Resolution Fluorescence Microscopy. Kompa J, Bruins J, Glogger M, Wilhelm J, Frei MS, Tarnawski M, D'Este E, Heilemann M, Hiblot J, Johnsson K. J Am Chem Soc. 2023 Feb 8;145(5):3075-3083. doi: 10.1021/jacs.2c11969. Epub 2023 Jan 30. PubMed 36716211.
Backbone
  Vector backbone: pCDNA5/FR/TO
  Vector type: Mammalian Expression
  Selectable markers: Hygromycin
Growth in bacteria
  Bacterial resistance: Ampicillin, 100 μg/mL
  Growth temperature: 37°C
  Growth strain: DH5alpha
  Copy number: High Copy
Gene/Insert
  Gene/Insert name: Vimentin-HaloTag7 (alt names: CEP41-HaloTag9; mEGFP)
  Species: H. sapiens (human)
  Cloning method: Gibson Cloning
Terms and licenses: Academic/Nonprofit Terms; Industry Terms: Not Available to Industry
How to cite: pCDNA5/FRT/TO_Vimentin-HaloTag7_T2A_mEGFP was a gift from Kai Johnsson (Addgene plasmid # 187074 ; http://n2t.net/addgene:187074 ; RRID:Addgene_187074)
