[The description below was written by a language model from this plasmid's Addgene catalogue record and pLannotate feature annotations shown in this document.]
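Description:
pCDNA5/FRT/TO_Vimentin-HaloTag7_T2A_mEGFP is an 8.2 kb mammalian expression plasmid built on the pcDNA5/FRT/TO backbone, designed to place HaloTag7 on the intermediate filament network of mammalian cells. In bacteria it is maintained through a high-copy ColE1/pUC-type origin and selected with ampicillin via the β-lactamase gene. Fragments of an f1 origin and lac regulatory sequences are also annotated as backbone remnants.

The expression cassette is driven by the CMV immediate early enhancer and promoter, followed by short tet operator sequences (annotated as fragments of tet-responsive promoters). In cells that express the Tet repressor, this arrangement makes transcription tetracycline/doxycycline-inducible; elsewhere the promoter is constitutive. The open reading frame encodes human vimentin fused at its C-terminus to HaloTag, a modified dehalogenase that binds chloroalkane ligands. According to the construct name, this is followed by a T2A self-cleaving peptide and mEGFP, ending at a bGH polyadenylation signal. The annotation tool labels the fluorescent protein as EBFP, most likely a match to a closely related GFP variant, and it does not annotate the T2A. The T2A should yield free mEGFP as a separate marker of expressing cells, leaving vimentin-HaloTag7 to incorporate into filaments. The catalogue's alternative name "CEP41-HaloTag9" is not supported by the feature table.

Downstream, an FRT site sits directly before a hygromycin resistance gene with no annotated promoter of its own. This is the Flp-In design: FLP-mediated integration into a genomic FRT locus of a compatible host line activates the marker, allowing selection of stable isogenic lines. The associated publication concerns exchangeable HaloTag ligands for super-resolution fluorescence microscopy, for which vimentin filaments provide a labelled structural target.
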