Features (pLannotate 1.2.2; 23 found; start..end, strand, type, name):
     28..80      -  misc_feature   bom (fragment): basis of mobility region from pBR322
    235..614     +  enhancer       CMV enhancer: human cytomegalovirus immediate early enhancer
    615..818     +  promoter       CMV promoter: human cytomegalovirus (CMV) immediate early promoter
    820..839     +  promoter       PLtetO-1 promoter (fragment): modified phage lambda PL promoter with tet operator sites (Lutz and Bujard, 1997)
    841..860     +  promoter       PLtetO-1 promoter (fragment): modified phage lambda PL promoter with tet operator sites (Lutz and Bujard, 1997)
    868..901     +  promoter       TRE3GV promoter (fragment): 3rd-generation Tet-responsive promoter that can be activated by binding of Tet-On® 3G, optimized for retroviral and lentiviral vectors
   1043..2440    +  CDS            VIM: VIME_HUMAN - Experimental evidence at protein level: Swiss-Prot protein existence level 1. Involved with LARP6 in the stabilization of type I collagen mRNAs for CO1A1 and CO1A2. From Homo sapiens (Human).
   2468..3351    +  CDS            HaloTag® (fragment): modified bacterial dehalogenase that forms covalent bonds with chloroalkane derivatives
   3407..4123    +  CDS            EBFP: enhanced blue variant of GFP mammalian codon-optimized
   4161..4385    +  polyA_signal   bGH poly(A) signal: bovine growth hormone polyadenylation signal
   4389..4410    +  promoter       SV40 promoter (fragment): SV40 enhancer and early promoter
   4431..4664    +  rep_origin     f1 ori (fragment) (sequence partly withheld): f1 bacteriophage origin of replication; arrow indicates direction of (+) strand synthesis
   4669..4716    +  protein_bind   FRT: FLP-mediated recombination occurs in the 8-bp core sequence TCTAGAAA (Turan and Bode, 2011). FLP recombinase from the Saccharomyces cerevisiae 2μ plasmid
   4724..5746    +  CDS            HygR: aminoglycoside phosphotransferase from E. coli; aph(4)-Ia; confers resistance to hygromycin
   5756..5881    +  CDS            ble (fragment): BLE_KLEPN - Experimental evidence at protein level: Swiss-Prot protein existence level 1. Binding protein with a strong affinity to the bleomycin family of antibiotics. Binds to CL990; an antimitotic-antibiotic compound. From Klebsiella pneumoniae.
   5876..5997    +  polyA_signal   SV40 poly(A) signal: SV40 polyadenylation signal
   6070..6086    -  protein_bind   lac operator: The lac repressor binds to the lac operator to inhibit transcription in E. coli. This inhibition can be relieved by adding lactose or isopropyl-β-D-thiogalactopyranoside (IPTG). lac repressor encoded by lacI
   6094..6124    -  promoter       lac promoter: promoter for the E. coli lac operon
   6139..6160    -  protein_bind   CAP binding site: CAP binding activates transcription in the presence of cAMP. E. coli catabolite activator protein
   6173..6265    -  CDS            lacI (fragment): lac repressor; lacI; The lac repressor binds to the lac operator to inhibit transcription in E. coli. This inhibition can be relieved by adding lactose or isopropyl-β-D-thiogalactopyranoside (IPTG).
   6448..7035    -  rep_origin     ori: high-copy-number ColE1/pMB1/pBR322/pUC origin of replication
   7206..8066    -  CDS            AmpR: β-lactamase; bla; confers resistance to ampicillin, carbenicillin, and related antibiotics
   8067..8171    -  promoter       AmpR promoter: bla
>Addgene plasmid #187074 | pCDNA5/FRT/TO_Vimentin-HaloTag7_T2A_mEGFP | addgene full sequence | sequence record 367411 | Addgene NGS Result
GACGGATCGGGAGATCTCCCGATCCCCTATGGTGCACTCTCAGTACAATCTGCTCTGATGCCGCATAGTT
AAGCCAGTATCTGCTCCCTGCTTGTGTGTTGGAGGTCGCTGAGTAGTGCGCGAGCAAAATTTAAGCTACA
ACAAGGCAAGGCTTGACCGACAATTGCATGAAGAATCTGCTTAGGGTTAGGCGTTTTGCGCTGCTTCGCG
ATGTACGGGCCAGATATACGCGTTGACATTGATTATTGACTAGTTATTAATAGTAATCAATTACGGGGTC
ATTAGTTCATAGCCCATATATGGAGTTCCGCGTTACATAACTTACGGTAAATGGCCCGCCTGGCTGACCG
CCCAACGACCCCCGCCCATTGACGTCAATAATGACGTATGTTCCCATAGTAACGCCAATAGGGACTTTCC
ATTGACGTCAATGGGTGGAGTATTTACGGTAAACTGCCCACTTGGCAGTACATCAAGTGTATCATATGCC
AAGTACGCCCCCTATTGACGTCAATGACGGTAAATGGCCCGCCTGGCATTATGCCCAGTACATGACCTTA
TGGGACTTTCCTACTTGGCAGTACATCTACGTATTAGTCATCGCTATTACCATGGTGATGCGGTTTTGGC
AGTACATCAATGGGCGTGGATAGCGGTTTGACTCACGGGGATTTCCAAGTCTCCACCCCATTGACGTCAA
TGGGAGTTTGTTTTGGCACCAAAATCAACGGGACTTTCCAAAATGTCGTAACAACTCCGCCCCATTGACG
CAAATGGGCGGTAGGCGTGTACGGTGGGAGGTCTATATAAGCAGAGCTCTCCCTATCAGTGATAGAGATC
TCCCTATCAGTGATAGAGATCGTCGACGAGCTCGTTTAGTGAACCGTCAGATCGCCTGGAGACGCCATCC
ACGCTGTTTTGACCTCCATAGAAGACACCGGGACCGATCCAGCCTCCGGACTCTAGCGTTTAAACTTAAG
CTTGGTACCGAGCTCGGATCCACTAGTCCAGTGTGGTGGAATTCTGCAGATATCCAGCAACCATGTCCAC
CAGGTCCGTGTCCTCGTCCTCCTACCGCAGGATGTTCGGCGGCCCGGGCACCGCGAGCCGGCCGAGCTCC
AGCCGGAGCTACGTGACTACGTCCACCCGCACCTACAGCCTGGGCAGCGCGCTGCGCCCCAGCACCAGCC
GCAGCCTCTACGCCTCGTCCCCGGGCGGCGTGTATGCCACGCGCTCCTCTGCCGTGCGCCTGCGGAGCAG
CGTGCCCGGGGTGCGGCTCCTGCAGGACTCGGTGGACTTCTCGCTGGCCGACGCCATCAACACCGAGTTC
AAGAACACCCGCACCAACGAGAAGGTGGAGCTGCAGGAGCTGAATGACCGCTTCGCCAACTACATCGACA
AGGTGCGCTTCCTGGAGCAGCAGAATAAGATCCTGCTGGCCGAGCTCGAGCAGCTCAAGGGCCAAGGCAA
GTCGCGCCTGGGGGACCTCTACGAGGAGGAGATGCGGGAGCTGCGCCGGCAGGTGGACCAGCTAACCAAC
GACAAAGCCCGCGTCGAGGTGGAGCGCGACAACCTGGCCGAGGACATCATGCGCCTCCGGGAGAAATTGC
AGGAGGAGATGCTTCAGAGAGAGGAAGCCGAAAACACCCTGCAATCTTTCAGACAGGATGTTGACAATGC
GTCTCTGGCACGTCTTGACCTTGAACGCAAAGTGGAATCTTTGCAAGAAGAGATTGCCTTTTTGAAGAAA
CTCCACGAAGAGGAAATCCAGGAGCTGCAGGCTCAGATTCAGGAACAGCATGTCCAAATCGATGTGGATG
TTTCCAAGCCTGACCTCACGGCTGCCCTGCGTGACGTACGTCAGCAATATGAAAGTGTGGCTGCCAAGAA
CCTGCAGGAGGCAGAAGAATGGTACAAATCCAAGTTTGCTGACCTCTCTGAGGCTGCCAACCGGAACAAT
GACGCCCTGCGCCAGGCAAAGCAGGAGTCCACTGAGTACCGGAGACAGGTGCAGTCCCTCACCTGTGAAG
TGGATGCCCTTAAAGGAACCAATGAGTCCCTGGAACGCCAGATGCGTGAAATGGAAGAGAACTTTGCCGT
TGAAGCTGCTAACTACCAAGACACTATTGGCCGCCTGCAGGATGAGATTCAGAATATGAAGGAGGAAATG
GCTCGTCACCTTCGTGAATACCAAGACCTGCTCAATGTTAAGATGGCCCTTGACATTGAGATTGCCACCT
ACAGGAAGCTGCTGGAAGGCGAGGAGAGCAGGATTTCTCTGCCTCTTCCAAACTTTTCCTCCCTGAACCT
GAGGGAAACTAATCTGGATTCACTCCCTCTGGTTGATACCCACTCAAAAAGGACACTTCTGATTAAGACG
GTTGAAACTAGAGATGGACAGGTTATCAACGAAACTTCTCAGCATCACGATGACCTTGAAGGGGATCCAC
CGGTCGCCACCGGATCCGAAATCGGTACTGGCTTTCCATTCGACCCCCATTATGTGGAAGTCCTGGGCGA
GCGCATGCACTACGTCGATGTTGGTCCGCGCGATGGCACCCCTGTGCTGTTCCTGCACGGTAACCCGACC
TCCTCCTACGTGTGGCGCAACATCATCCCGCATGTTGCACCGACCCATCGCTGCATTGCTCCAGACCTGA
TCGGTATGGGCAAATCCGACAAACCAGACCTGGGTTATTTCTTCGACGACCACGTCCGCTTCATGGATGC
CTTCATCGAAGCCCTGGGTCTGGAAGAGGTCGTCCTGGTCATTCACGACTGGGGCTCCGCTCTGGGTTTC
CACTGGGCCAAGCGCAATCCAGAGCGCGTCAAAGGTATTGCATTTATGGAGTTCATCCGCCCTATCCCGA
CCTGGGACGAATGGCCAGAATTTGCCCGCGAGACCTTCCAGGCCTTCCGCACCACCGACGTCGGCCGCAA
GCTGATCATCGATCAGAACGTTTTTATCGAGGGTACGCTGCCGATGGGTGTCGTCCGCCCGCTGACTGAA
GTCGAGATGGACCATTACCGCGAGCCGTTCCTGAATCCTGTTGACCGCGAGCCACTGTGGCGCTTCCCAA
ACGAGCTGCCAATCGCCGGTGAGCCAGCGAACATCGTCGCGCTGGTCGAAGAATACATGGACTGGCTGCA
CCAGTCCCCTGTCCCGAAGCTGCTGTTCTGGGGCACCCCAGGCGTTCTGATCCCACCGGCCGAAGCCGCT
CGCCTGGCCAAAAGCCTGCCTAACTGCAAGGCTGTGGACATCGGCCCGGGTCTGAATCTGCTGCAAGAAG
ACAACCCGGACCTGATCGGCAGCGAGATCGCGCGCTGGCTGTCTACTCTGGAGATTTCCGGTGAGGGCAG
AGGAAGTCTGCTAACATGCGGTGACGTCGAGGAGAATCCTGGCCCAGTGAGCAAGGGCGAGGAGCTGTTC
ACCGGGGTGGTGCCCATCCTGGTCGAGCTGGACGGCGACGTAAACGGCCACAAGTTCAGCGTGTCCGGCG
AGGGCGAGGGCGATGCCACCTACGGCAAGCTGACCCTGAAGTTCATCTGCACCACCGGCAAGCTGCCCGT
GCCCTGGCCCACCCTCGTGACCACCCTGACCTACGGCGTGCAGTGCTTCAGCCGCTACCCCGACCACATG
AAGCAGCACGACTTCTTCAAGTCCGCCATGCCCGAAGGCTACGTCCAGGAGCGCACCATCTTCTTCAAGG
ACGACGGCAACTACAAGACCCGCGCCGAGGTGAAGTTCGAGGGCGACACCCTGGTGAACCGCATCGAGCT
GAAGGGCATCGACTTCAAGGAGGACGGCAACATCCTGGGGCACAAGCTGGAGTACAACTACAACAGCCAC
AACGTCTATATCATGGCCGACAAGCAGAAGAACGGCATCAAGGTGAACTTCAAGATCCGCCACAACATCG
AGGACGGCAGCGTGCAGCTCGCCGACCACTACCAGCAGAACACCCCCATCGGCGACGGCCCCGTGCTGCT
GCCCGACAACCACTACCTGAGCACCCAGTCCGCCCTGAGCAAAGACCCCAACGAGAAGCGCGATCACATG
GTCCTGCTGGAGTTCGTGACCGCCGCCGGGATCACTCTCGGCATGGACGAGCTGTACAAGTGATCTAGAG
GGCCCGTTTAAACCCGCTGATCAGCCTCGACTGTGCCTTCTAGTTGCCAGCCATCTGTTGTTTGCCCCTC
CCCCGTGCCTTCCTTGACCCTGGAAGGTGCCACTCCCACTGTCCTTTCCTAATAAAATGAGGAAATTGCA
TCGCATTGTCTGAGTAGGTGTCATTCTATTCTGGGGGGTGGGGTGGGGCAGGACAGCAAGGGGGAGGATT
GGGAAGACAATAGCAGGCATGCTGGGGATGCGGTGGGCTCTATGGCTTCTGAGGCGGAAAGAACCAGCTG
GGGCTCTAGGGGGTATCCCC
[124 nt withheld, positions 4431-4554]
C
[91 nt withheld, positions 4556-4646]
AGGGTGATGGTTCACGTACCTAGAAGTTCCTATTCCGAAGTTCCTATTCTCTAGAAAGTATAGGAACTTC
CTTGGCCAAAAAGCCTGAACTCACCGCGACGTCTGTCGAGAAGTTTCTGATCGAAAAGTTCGACAGCGTC
TCCGACCTGATGCAGCTCTCGGAGGGCGAAGAATCTCGTGCTTTCAGCTTCGATGTAGGAGGGCGTGGAT
ATGTCCTGCGGGTAAATAGCTGCGCCGATGGTTTCTACAAAGATCGTTATGTTTATCGGCACTTTGCATC
GGCCGCGCTCCCGATTCCGGAAGTGCTTGACATTGGGGAATTCAGCGAGAGCCTGACCTATTGCATCTCC
CGCCGTGCACAGGGTGTCACGTTGCAAGACCTGCCTGAAACCGAACTGCCCGCTGTTCTGCAGCCGGTCG
CGGAGGCCATGGATGCGATCGCTGCGGCCGATCTTAGCCAGACGAGCGGGTTCGGCCCATTCGGACCGCA
AGGAATCGGTCAATACACTACATGGCGTGATTTCATATGCGCGATTGCTGATCCCCATGTGTATCACTGG
CAAACTGTGATGGACGACACCGTCAGTGCGTCCGTCGCGCAGGCTCTCGATGAGCTGATGCTTTGGGCCG
AGGACTGCCCCGAAGTCCGGCACCTCGTGCACGCGGATTTCGGCTCCAACAATGTCCTGACGGACAATGG
CCGCATAACAGCGGTCATTGACTGGAGCGAGGCGATGTTCGGGGATTCCCAATACGAGGTCGCCAACATC
TTCTTCTGGAGGCCGTGGTTGGCTTGTATGGAGCAGCAGACGCGCTACTTCGAGCGGAGGCATCCGGAGC
TTGCAGGATCGCCGCGGCTCCGGGCGTATATGCTCCGCATTGGTCTTGACCAACTCTATCAGAGCTTGGT
TGACGGCAATTTCGATGATGCAGCTTGGGCGCAGGGTCGATGCGACGCAATCGTCCGATCCGGAGCCGGG
ACTGTCGGGCGTACACAAATCGCCCGCAGAAGCGCGGCCGTCTGGACCGATGGCTGTGTAGAAGTACTCG
CCGATAGTGGAAACCGACGCCCCAGCACTCGTCCGAGGGCAAAGGAATAGCACGTACTACGAGATTTCGA
TTCCACCGCCGCCTTCTATGAAAGGTTGGGCTTCGGAATCGTTTTCCGGGACGCCGGCTGGATGATCCTC
CAGCGCGGGGATCTCATGCTGGAGTTCTTCGCCCACCCCAACTTGTTTATTGCAGCTTATAATGGTTACA
AATAAAGCAATAGCATCACAAATTTCACAAATAAAGCATTTTTTTCACTGCATTCTAGTTGTGGTTTGTC
CAAACTCATCAATGTATCTTATCATGTCTGTATACCGTCGACCTCTAGCTAGAGCTTGGCGTAATCATGG
TCATAGCTGTTTCCTGTGTGAAATTGTTATCCGCTCACAATTCCACACAACATACGAGCCGGAAGCATAA
AGTGTAAAGCCTGGGGTGCCTAATGAGTGAGCTAACTCACATTAATTGCGTTGCGCTCACTGCCCGCTTT
CCAGTCGGGAAACCTGTCGTGCCAGCTGCATTAATGAATCGGCCAACGCGCGGGGAGAGGCGGTTTGCGT
ATTGGGCGCTCTTCCGCTTCCTCGCTCACTGACTCGCTGCGCTCGGTCGTTCGGCTGCGGCGAGCGGTAT
CAGCTCACTCAAAGGCGGTAATACGGTTATCCACAGAATCAGGGGATAACGCAGGAAAGAACATGTGAGC
AAAAGGCCAGCAAAAGGCCAGGAACCGTAAAAAGGCCGCGTTGCTGGCGTTTTTCCATAGGCTCCGCCCC
CTGACGAGCATCACAAAAATCGACGCTCAAGTCAGAGGTGGCGAAACCCGACAGGACTATAAAGATACCA
GGCGTTTCCCCCTGGAAGCTCCCTCGTGCGCTCTCCTGTTCCGACCCTGCCGCTTACCGGATACCTGTCC
GCCTTTCTCCCTTCGGGAAGCGTGGCGCTTTCTCATAGCTCACGCTGTAGGTATCTCAGTTCGGTGTAGG
TCGTTCGCTCCAAGCTGGGCTGTGTGCACGAACCCCCCGTTCAGCCCGACCGCTGCGCCTTATCCGGTAA
CTATCGTCTTGAGTCCAACCCGGTAAGACACGACTTATCGCCACTGGCAGCAGCCACTGGTAACAGGATT
AGCAGAGCGAGGTATGTAGGCGGTGCTACAGAGTTCTTGAAGTGGTGGCCTAACTACGGCTACACTAGAA
GAACAGTATTTGGTATCTGCGCTCTGCTGAAGCCAGTTACCTTCGGAAAAAGAGTTGGTAGCTCTTGATC
CGGCAAACAAACCACCGCTGGTAGCGGTGGTTTTTTTGTTTGCAAGCAGCAGATTACGCGCAGAAAAAAA
GGATCTCAAGAAGATCCTTTGATCTTTTCTACGGGGTCTGACGCTCAGTGGAACGAAAACTCACGTTAAG
GGATTTTGGTCATGAGATTATCAAAAAGGATCTTCACCTAGATCCTTTTAAATTAAAAATGAAGTTTTAA
ATCAATCTAAAGTATATATGAGTAAACTTGGTCTGACAGTTACCAATGCTTAATCAGTGAGGCACCTATC
TCAGCGATCTGTCTATTTCGTTCATCCATAGTTGCCTGACTCCCCGTCGTGTAGATAACTACGATACGGG
AGGGCTTACCATCTGGCCCCAGTGCTGCAATGATACCGCGAGACCCACGCTCACCGGCTCCAGATTTATC
AGCAATAAACCAGCCAGCCGGAAGGGCCGAGCGCAGAAGTGGTCCTGCAACTTTATCCGCCTCCATCCAG
TCTATTAATTGTTGCCGGGAAGCTAGAGTAAGTAGTTCGCCAGTTAATAGTTTGCGCAACGTTGTTGCCA
TTGCTACAGGCATCGTGGTGTCACGCTCGTCGTTTGGTATGGCTTCATTCAGCTCCGGTTCCCAACGATC
AAGGCGAGTTACATGATCCCCCATGTTGTGCAAAAAAGCGGTTAGCTCCTTCGGTCCTCCGATCGTTGTC
AGAAGTAAGTTGGCCGCAGTGTTATCACTCATGGTTATGGCAGCACTGCATAATTCTCTTACTGTCATGC
CATCCGTAAGATGCTTTTCTGTGACTGGTGAGTACTCAACCAAGTCATTCTGAGAATAGTGTATGCGGCG
ACCGAGTTGCTCTTGCCCGGCGTCAATACGGGATAATACCGCGCCACATAGCAGAACTTTAAAAGTGCTC
ATCATTGGAAAACGTTCTTCGGGGCGAAAACTCTCAAGGATCTTACCGCTGTTGAGATCCAGTTCGATGT
AACCCACTCGTGCACCCAACTGATCTTCAGCATCTTTTACTTTCACCAGCGTTTCTGGGTGAGCAAAAAC
AGGAAGGCAAAATGCCGCAAAAAAGGGAATAAGGGCGACACGGAAATGTTGAATACTCATACTCTTCCTT
TTTCAATATTATTGAAGCATTTATCAGGGTTATTGTCTCATGAGCGGATACATATTTGAATGTATTTAGA
AAAATAAACAAATAGGGGTTCCGCGCACATTTCCCCGAAAAGTGCCACCTGACGTC
